Addgene plasmid #158098: pEMS2075
Purpose: High Copy number plasmid containing smCBA insert.
Depositing lab: Elizabeth Simpson. Depositing organization: University of British Columbia. Publication: New MiniPromoter Ple389 (ADORA2A) drives selective expression in medium spiny neurons in mice and non-human primates. de Moura Gomes A, L Petkau T, J Korecki A, Fornes O, Galvan A, Lu G, M Hill A, Ling Lam S, Yao A, A Farkas R, W Wasserman W, Smith Y, M Simpson E, R Leavitt B. Sci Rep. 2024 Nov 15;14(1):28194. doi: 10.1038/s41598-024-79004-y. PubMed 39548191.
Backbone
  Vector backbone: pUC57
  Backbone manufacturer: GenScript
  Total vector size (bp): 3673
Growth in bacteria
  Bacterial resistance: Ampicillin, 100 μg/mL
  Growth temperature: 37°C
  Growth strain: DH5alpha
  Copy number: High Copy
Gene/Insert
  Gene/Insert name: smCBA (alt name: Small chicken beta-actin promoter/cytomegalovirus enhancer)
  Insert size (bp): 947
  Promoter: smCBA
  Cloning method: Restriction Enzyme; 5′ cloning site AscI (not destroyed); 3′ cloning site FseI (not destroyed)
  Sequencing primers: 5′ M13-fwd; 3′ M13-rev
Terms and licenses: Academic/Nonprofit Terms; Industry Terms
Depositor comments: Plasmid commercially produced by Genscript . Please see the annotated GenBank file and the additional image file for the specific location of features in this plasmid, including the MiniPromoter.
How to cite: pEMS2075 was a gift from Elizabeth Simpson (Addgene plasmid # 158098 ; http://n2t.net/addgene:158098 ; RRID:Addgene_158098)
