[The description below was written by a language model from this plasmid's Addgene catalogue record and pLannotate feature annotations shown in this document.]
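Description:
pEMS2075 is a small, high-copy bacterial cloning plasmid built on the commercial pUC57 backbone. It serves as a storage and source vector for the smCBA promoter rather than as an expression construct in its own right. It is propagated in E. coli from the pUC-type ColE1/pMB1 origin and selected with ampicillin through the β-lactamase gene and its native promoter. The remaining backbone annotations are typical pUC remnants: the lac promoter, operator and CAP site, a split lacZα fragment flanking the cloning region, and short fragments of lacI, bom and rop.

The payload is the 947 bp smCBA element, a shortened hybrid of the human cytomegalovirus immediate-early enhancer and the chicken β-actin promoter. In the feature tables it appears on the reverse strand as the CMV enhancer followed by the chicken β-actin core promoter. Downstream lie intron sequences that match fragments of a CBA-derived hybrid intron and the rabbit β-globin intron. These supply a splice unit of the kind that generally boosts transgene expression in mammalian cells. No coding sequence, reporter, polyadenylation signal or viral element is annotated downstream, so the promoter drives nothing here. The insert is bounded by intact AscI and FseI sites, which allow the cassette to be excised and moved into other vectors, and M13 primer sites flank it for sequence verification.

The associated publication concerns MiniPromoter testing in mouse and primate brain, where a strong ubiquitous promoter such as smCBA would plausibly serve as a comparator, although the record does not state this role. The depositor sequence (3,673 nt) and the repository's sequencing result (3,685 nt) differ by 12 nt but carry identical feature sets.
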