Features (pLannotate 1.2.2; 14 found; start..end, strand, type, name):
    137..236     +  misc_feature   bom (fragment): basis of mobility region from pBR322
    242..399     -  CDS            lacZα (fragment): LacZα fragment of β-galactosidase; lacZ fragment
    488..528     -  intron         β-globin intron (fragment): intron from rabbit β-globin gene
    600..736     -  intron         hybrid intron (fragment): hybrid between chicken β-actin (CBA) and minute virus of mice (MMV) introns (Gray et al., 2011)
    737..1014    -  promoter       chicken β-actin promoter: No description available
   1016..1380    -  enhancer       CMV enhancer: human cytomegalovirus immediate early enhancer
   1476..1492    -  protein_bind   lac operator: The lac repressor binds to the lac operator to inhibit transcription in E. coli. This inhibition can be relieved by adding lactose or isopropyl-β-D-thiogalactopyranoside (IPTG). lac repressor encoded by lacI
   1500..1530    -  promoter       lac promoter: promoter for the E. coli lac operon
   1545..1566    -  protein_bind   CAP binding site: CAP binding activates transcription in the presence of cAMP. E. coli catabolite activator protein
   1579..1671    -  CDS            lacI (fragment): lac repressor; lacI; The lac repressor binds to the lac operator to inhibit transcription in E. coli. This inhibition can be relieved by adding lactose or isopropyl-β-D-thiogalactopyranoside (IPTG).
   1854..2442    -  rep_origin     ori: high-copy-number ColE1/pMB1/pBR322/pUC origin of replication
   2613..3473    -  CDS            AmpR: β-lactamase; bla; confers resistance to ampicillin, carbenicillin, and related antibiotics
   3474..3578    -  promoter       AmpR promoter: bla
   3673..35      +  CDS            rop (fragment) (across the origin): Rop protein, which maintains plasmids at low copy number; rop
>Addgene plasmid #158098 | pEMS2075 | depositor full sequence | sequence record 305079 | pEMS2075 sequence 3673 bps
TCGCGCGTTTCGGTGATGACGGTGAAAACCTCTGACACATGCAGCTCCCGGAGACGGTCACAGCTTGTCT
GTAAGCGGATGCCGGGAGCAGACAAGCCCGTCAGGGCGCGTCAGCGGGTGTTGGCGGGTGTCGGGGCTGG
CTTAACTATGCGGCATCAGAGCAGATTGTACTGAGAGTGCACCATATGCGGTGTGAAATACCGCACAGAT
GCGTAAGGAGAAAATACCGCATCAGGCGCCATTCGCCATTCAGGCTGCGCAACTGTTGGGAAGGGCGATC
GGTGCGGGCCTCTTCGCTATTACGCCAGCTGGCGAAAGGGGGATGTGCTGCAAGGCGATTAAGTTGGGTA
ACGCCAGGGTTTTCCCAGTCACGACGTTGTAAAACGACGGCCAGTGAATTCGAGCTCGGTACCTCGCGAA
TGCATCTAGATGGCGCGCCTTTGCCAAAATGATGAGACAGCACAATAACCAGCACGTTGCCCAGGAGCTG
TAGGAAAAAGAAGAAGGCATGAACATGGTTAGCAGAGGCTCTAGCTCCCGGAGCCCCTCAAGGCTTTCAC
GCAGCCACAGAAAAGAAACAAGCCGTCATTAAACCAAGCGCTAATTACAGCCCGGAGGAGAAGGGCCGTC
CCGCCCGCTCACCTGTGGGAGTAACGCGGTCAGTCAGAGCCGGGGCGGGCGGCGCGAGGCGGCGGCGGAG
CGGGGCACGGGGCGAAGGCAGCGTCGCAGCGACTCCCGCCCGCCGCGCGCTTCGCTTTTTATAGGGCCGC
CGCCGCCGCCGCCTCGCCATAAAAGGAAACTTTCGGAGCGCGCCGCTCTGATTGGCTGCCGCCGCACCTC
TCCGCCTCGCCCCGCCCCGCCCCTCGCCCCGCCCCGCCCCGCCTGGCGCGCGCCCCCCCCCCCCCCCCGC
CCCCATCGCTGCACAAAATAATTAAAAAATAAATAAATACAAAATTGGGGGTGGGGAGGGGGGGGAGATG
GGGAGAGTGAAGCAGAACGTGGGGCTCACCTCGACCATGGTAATAGCGATGACTAATACGTAGATGTACT
GCCAAGTAGGAAAGTCCCATAAGGTCATGTACTGGGCATAATGCCAGGCGGGCCATTTACCGTCATTGAC
GTCAATAGGGGGCGTACTTGGCATATGATACACTTGATGTACTGCCAAGTGGGCAGTTTACCGTAAATAG
TCCACCCATTGACGTCAATGGAAAGTCCCTATTGGCGTTACTATGGGAACATACGTCATTATTGACGTCA
ATGGGCGGGGGTCGTTGGGCGGTCAGCCAGGCGGGCCATTTACCGTAAGTTATGTAACGCGGAACTCCAT
ATATGGGCTATGAACTAATGACCCCGTAATTGATTACTATTAATAACTAGGGTACCGGCCGGCCATCGGA
TCCCGGGCCCGTCGACTGCAGAGGCCTGCATGCAAGCTTGGCGTAATCATGGTCATAGCTGTTTCCTGTG
TGAAATTGTTATCCGCTCACAATTCCACACAACATACGAGCCGGAAGCATAAAGTGTAAAGCCTGGGGTG
CCTAATGAGTGAGCTAACTCACATTAATTGCGTTGCGCTCACTGCCCGCTTTCCAGTCGGGAAACCTGTC
GTGCCAGCTGCATTAATGAATCGGCCAACGCGCGGGGAGAGGCGGTTTGCGTATTGGGCGCTCTTCCGCT
TCCTCGCTCACTGACTCGCTGCGCTCGGTCGTTCGGCTGCGGCGAGCGGTATCAGCTCACTCAAAGGCGG
TAATACGGTTATCCACAGAATCAGGGGATAACGCAGGAAAGAACATGTGAGCAAAAGGCCAGCAAAAGGC
CAGGAACCGTAAAAAGGCCGCGTTGCTGGCGTTTTTCCATAGGCTCCGCCCCCCTGACGAGCATCACAAA
AATCGACGCTCAAGTCAGAGGTGGCGAAACCCGACAGGACTATAAAGATACCAGGCGTTTCCCCCTGGAA
GCTCCCTCGTGCGCTCTCCTGTTCCGACCCTGCCGCTTACCGGATACCTGTCCGCCTTTCTCCCTTCGGG
AAGCGTGGCGCTTTCTCATAGCTCACGCTGTAGGTATCTCAGTTCGGTGTAGGTCGTTCGCTCCAAGCTG
GGCTGTGTGCACGAACCCCCCGTTCAGCCCGACCGCTGCGCCTTATCCGGTAACTATCGTCTTGAGTCCA
ACCCGGTAAGACACGACTTATCGCCACTGGCAGCAGCCACTGGTAACAGGATTAGCAGAGCGAGGTATGT
AGGCGGTGCTACAGAGTTCTTGAAGTGGTGGCCTAACTACGGCTACACTAGAAGAACAGTATTTGGTATC
TGCGCTCTGCTGAAGCCAGTTACCTTCGGAAAAAGAGTTGGTAGCTCTTGATCCGGCAAACAAACCACCG
CTGGTAGCGGTGGTTTTTTTGTTTGCAAGCAGCAGATTACGCGCAGAAAAAAAGGATCTCAAGAAGATCC
TTTGATCTTTTCTACGGGGTCTGACGCTCAGTGGAACGAAAACTCACGTTAAGGGATTTTGGTCATGAGA
TTATCAAAAAGGATCTTCACCTAGATCCTTTTAAATTAAAAATGAAGTTTTAAATCAATCTAAAGTATAT
ATGAGTAAACTTGGTCTGACAGTTACCAATGCTTAATCAGTGAGGCACCTATCTCAGCGATCTGTCTATT
TCGTTCATCCATAGTTGCCTGACTCCCCGTCGTGTAGATAACTACGATACGGGAGGGCTTACCATCTGGC
CCCAGTGCTGCAATGATACCGCGAGACCCACGCTCACCGGCTCCAGATTTATCAGCAATAAACCAGCCAG
CCGGAAGGGCCGAGCGCAGAAGTGGTCCTGCAACTTTATCCGCCTCCATCCAGTCTATTAATTGTTGCCG
GGAAGCTAGAGTAAGTAGTTCGCCAGTTAATAGTTTGCGCAACGTTGTTGCCATTGCTACAGGCATCGTG
GTGTCACGCTCGTCGTTTGGTATGGCTTCATTCAGCTCCGGTTCCCAACGATCAAGGCGAGTTACATGAT
CCCCCATGTTGTGCAAAAAAGCGGTTAGCTCCTTCGGTCCTCCGATCGTTGTCAGAAGTAAGTTGGCCGC
AGTGTTATCACTCATGGTTATGGCAGCACTGCATAATTCTCTTACTGTCATGCCATCCGTAAGATGCTTT
TCTGTGACTGGTGAGTACTCAACCAAGTCATTCTGAGAATAGTGTATGCGGCGACCGAGTTGCTCTTGCC
CGGCGTCAATACGGGATAATACCGCGCCACATAGCAGAACTTTAAAAGTGCTCATCATTGGAAAACGTTC
TTCGGGGCGAAAACTCTCAAGGATCTTACCGCTGTTGAGATCCAGTTCGATGTAACCCACTCGTGCACCC
AACTGATCTTCAGCATCTTTTACTTTCACCAGCGTTTCTGGGTGAGCAAAAACAGGAAGGCAAAATGCCG
CAAAAAAGGGAATAAGGGCGACACGGAAATGTTGAATACTCATACTCTTCCTTTTTCAATATTATTGAAG
CATTTATCAGGGTTATTGTCTCATGAGCGGATACATATTTGAATGTATTTAGAAAAATAAACAAATAGGG
GTTCCGCGCACATTTCCCCGAAAAGTGCCACCTGACGTCTAAGAAACCATTATTATCATGACATTAACCT
ATAAAAATAGGCGTATCACGAGGCCCTTTCGTC
