Features (pLannotate 1.2.2; 14 found; start..end, strand, type, name):
    137..236     +  misc_feature   bom (fragment): basis of mobility region from pBR322
    242..399     -  CDS            lacZα (fragment): LacZα fragment of β-galactosidase; lacZ fragment
    494..534     -  intron         β-globin intron (fragment): intron from rabbit β-globin gene
    606..742     -  intron         hybrid intron (fragment): hybrid between chicken β-actin (CBA) and minute virus of mice (MMV) introns (Gray et al., 2011)
    743..1020    -  promoter       chicken β-actin promoter: No description available
   1022..1386    -  enhancer       CMV enhancer: human cytomegalovirus immediate early enhancer
   1488..1504    -  protein_bind   lac operator: The lac repressor binds to the lac operator to inhibit transcription in E. coli. This inhibition can be relieved by adding lactose or isopropyl-β-D-thiogalactopyranoside (IPTG). lac repressor encoded by lacI
   1512..1542    -  promoter       lac promoter: promoter for the E. coli lac operon
   1557..1578    -  protein_bind   CAP binding site: CAP binding activates transcription in the presence of cAMP. E. coli catabolite activator protein
   1591..1683    -  CDS            lacI (fragment): lac repressor; lacI; The lac repressor binds to the lac operator to inhibit transcription in E. coli. This inhibition can be relieved by adding lactose or isopropyl-β-D-thiogalactopyranoside (IPTG).
   1866..2454    -  rep_origin     ori: high-copy-number ColE1/pMB1/pBR322/pUC origin of replication
   2625..3485    -  CDS            AmpR: β-lactamase; bla; confers resistance to ampicillin, carbenicillin, and related antibiotics
   3486..3590    -  promoter       AmpR promoter: bla
   3685..35      +  CDS            rop (fragment) (across the origin): Rop protein, which maintains plasmids at low copy number; rop
>Addgene plasmid #158098 | pEMS2075 | addgene full sequence | sequence record 309565 | Addgene NGS Result
TCGCGCGTTTCGGTGATGACGGTGAAAACCTCTGACACATGCAGCTCCCGGAGACGGTCACAGCTTGTCT
GTAAGCGGATGCCGGGAGCAGACAAGCCCGTCAGGGCGCGTCAGCGGGTGTTGGCGGGTGTCGGGGCTGG
CTTAACTATGCGGCATCAGAGCAGATTGTACTGAGAGTGCACCATATGCGGTGTGAAATACCGCACAGAT
GCGTAAGGAGAAAATACCGCATCAGGCGCCATTCGCCATTCAGGCTGCGCAACTGTTGGGAAGGGCGATC
GGTGCGGGCCTCTTCGCTATTACGCCAGCTGGCGAAAGGGGGATGTGCTGCAAGGCGATTAAGTTGGGTA
ACGCCAGGGTTTTCCCAGTCACGACGTTGTAAAACGACGGCCAGTGAATTCGAGCTCGGTACCTCGCGAA
TGCATCTAGATATTGGGGGCGCGCCTTTGCCAAAATGATGAGACAGCACAATAACCAGCACGTTGCCCAG
GAGCTGTAGGAAAAAGAAGAAGGCATGAACATGGTTAGCAGAGGCTCTAGCTCCCGGAGCCCCTCAAGGC
TTTCACGCAGCCACAGAAAAGAAACAAGCCGTCATTAAACCAAGCGCTAATTACAGCCCGGAGGAGAAGG
GCCGTCCCGCCCGCTCACCTGTGGGAGTAACGCGGTCAGTCAGAGCCGGGGCGGGCGGCGCGAGGCGGCG
GCGGAGCGGGGCACGGGGCGAAGGCAGCGTCGCAGCGACTCCCGCCCGCCGCGCGCTTCGCTTTTTATAG
GGCCGCCGCCGCCGCCGCCTCGCCATAAAAGGAAACTTTCGGAGCGCGCCGCTCTGATTGGCTGCCGCCG
CACCTCTCCGCCTCGCCCCSCCCCSCCCCYCSCCCCSCCCCSCCCCSCCYGGCGCGCGCCCCCCCCCCCC
CCCCGCCCCCATCGCTGCACAAAATAATTAAAAAATAAATAAATACAAAATTGGGGGTGGGGAGGGGGGG
GAGATGGGGAGAGTGAAGCAGAACGTGGGGCTCACCTCGACCATGGTAATAGCGATGACTAATACGTAGA
TGTACTGCCAAGTAGGAAAGTCCCATAAGGTCATGTACTGGGCATAATGCCAGGCGGGCCATTTACCGTC
ATTGACGTCAATAGGGGGCGTACTTGGCATATGATACACTTGATGTACTGCCAAGTGGGCAGTTTACCGT
AAATAGTCCACCCATTGACGTCAATGGAAAGTCCCTATTGGCGTTACTATGGGAACATACGTCATTATTG
ACGTCAATGGGCGGGGGTCGTTGGGCGGTCAGCCAGGCGGGCCATTTACCGTAAGTTATGTAACGCGGAA
CTCCATATATGGGCTATGAACTAATGACCCCGTAATTGATTACTATTAATAACTAGGGTACCGGCCGGCC
ATTGGGATCGGATCCCGGGCCCGTCGACTGCAGAGGCCTGCATGCAAGCTTGGCGTAATCATGGTCATAG
CTGTTTCCTGTGTGAAATTGTTATCCGCTCACAATTCCACACAACATACGAGCCGGAAGCATAAAGTGTA
AAGCCTGGGGTGCCTAATGAGTGAGCTAACTCACATTAATTGCGTTGCGCTCACTGCCCGCTTTCCAGTC
GGGAAACCTGTCGTGCCAGCTGCATTAATGAATCGGCCAACGCGCGGGGAGAGGCGGTTTGCGTATTGGG
CGCTCTTCCGCTTCCTCGCTCACTGACTCGCTGCGCTCGGTCGTTCGGCTGCGGCGAGCGGTATCAGCTC
ACTCAAAGGCGGTAATACGGTTATCCACAGAATCAGGGGATAACGCAGGAAAGAACATGTGAGCAAAAGG
CCAGCAAAAGGCCAGGAACCGTAAAAAGGCCGCGTTGCTGGCGTTTTTCCATAGGCTCCGCCCCCCTGAC
GAGCATCACAAAAATCGACGCTCAAGTCAGAGGTGGCGAAACCCGACAGGACTATAAAGATACCAGGCGT
TTCCCCCTGGAAGCTCCCTCGTGCGCTCTCCTGTTCCGACCCTGCCGCTTACCGGATACCTGTCCGCCTT
TCTCCCTTCGGGAAGCGTGGCGCTTTCTCATAGCTCACGCTGTAGGTATCTCAGTTCGGTGTAGGTCGTT
CGCTCCAAGCTGGGCTGTGTGCACGAACCCCCCGTTCAGCCCGACCGCTGCGCCTTATCCGGTAACTATC
GTCTTGAGTCCAACCCGGTAAGACACGACTTATCGCCACTGGCAGCAGCCACTGGTAACAGGATTAGCAG
AGCGAGGTATGTAGGCGGTGCTACAGAGTTCTTGAAGTGGTGGCCTAACTACGGCTACACTAGAAGAACA
GTATTTGGTATCTGCGCTCTGCTGAAGCCAGTTACCTTCGGAAAAAGAGTTGGTAGCTCTTGATCCGGCA
AACAAACCACCGCTGGTAGCGGTGGTTTTTTTGTTTGCAAGCAGCAGATTACGCGCAGAAAAAAAGGATC
TCAAGAAGATCCTTTGATCTTTTCTACGGGGTCTGACGCTCAGTGGAACGAAAACTCACGTTAAGGGATT
TTGGTCATGAGATTATCAAAAAGGATCTTCACCTAGATCCTTTTAAATTAAAAATGAAGTTTTAAATCAA
TCTAAAGTATATATGAGTAAACTTGGTCTGACAGTTACCAATGCTTAATCAGTGAGGCACCTATCTCAGC
GATCTGTCTATTTCGTTCATCCATAGTTGCCTGACTCCCCGTCGTGTAGATAACTACGATACGGGAGGGC
TTACCATCTGGCCCCAGTGCTGCAATGATACCGCGAGACCCACGCTCACCGGCTCCAGATTTATCAGCAA
TAAACCAGCCAGCCGGAAGGGCCGAGCGCAGAAGTGGTCCTGCAACTTTATCCGCCTCCATCCAGTCTAT
TAATTGTTGCCGGGAAGCTAGAGTAAGTAGTTCGCCAGTTAATAGTTTGCGCAACGTTGTTGCCATTGCT
ACAGGCATCGTGGTGTCACGCTCGTCGTTTGGTATGGCTTCATTCAGCTCCGGTTCCCAACGATCAAGGC
GAGTTACATGATCCCCCATGTTGTGCAAAAAAGCGGTTAGCTCCTTCGGTCCTCCGATCGTTGTCAGAAG
TAAGTTGGCCGCAGTGTTATCACTCATGGTTATGGCAGCACTGCATAATTCTCTTACTGTCATGCCATCC
GTAAGATGCTTTTCTGTGACTGGTGAGTACTCAACCAAGTCATTCTGAGAATAGTGTATGCGGCGACCGA
GTTGCTCTTGCCCGGCGTCAATACGGGATAATACCGCGCCACATAGCAGAACTTTAAAAGTGCTCATCAT
TGGAAAACGTTCTTCGGGGCGAAAACTCTCAAGGATCTTACCGCTGTTGAGATCCAGTTCGATGTAACCC
ACTCGTGCACCCAACTGATCTTCAGCATCTTTTACTTTCACCAGCGTTTCTGGGTGAGCAAAAACAGGAA
GGCAAAATGCCGCAAAAAAGGGAATAAGGGCGACACGGAAATGTTGAATACTCATACTCTTCCTTTTTCA
ATATTATTGAAGCATTTATCAGGGTTATTGTCTCATGAGCGGATACATATTTGAATGTATTTAGAAAAAT
AAACAAATAGGGGTTCCGCGCACATTTCCCCGAAAAGTGCCACCTGACGTCTAAGAAACCATTATTATCA
TGACATTAACCTATAAAAATAGGCGTATCACGAGGCCCTTTCGTC
